>Addgene plasmid #164951 | pDONR221-kcnma1a | addgene full sequence | sequence record 327045 | Addgene NGS Result
AAGCGGGCAGTGAGCGCAACGCAATTAATACGCGTACCGCTAGCCAGGAAGAGTTTGTAGAAACGCAAAA
AGGCCATCCGTCAGGATGGCCTTCTGCTTAGTTTGATGCCTGGCAGTTTATGGCGGGCGTCCTGCCCGCC
ACCCTCCGGGCCGTTGCTTCACAACGTTCAAATCCGCTCCCGGCGGATTTGTCCTACTCAGGAGAGCGTT
CACCGACAAACAACAGATAAAACGAAAGGCCCAGTCTTCCGACTGAGCCTTTCGTTTTATTTGATGCCTG
GCAGTTCCCTACTCTCGCGTTAACGCTAGCATGGATGTTTTCCCAGTCACGACGTTGTAAAACGACGGCC
AGTCTTAAGCTCGGGCCCCAAATAATGATTTTATTTTGACTGATAGTGACCTGTTCGTTGCAACAAATTG
ATGAGCAATGCTTTTTTATAATGCCAACTTTGTACAAAAAAGCAGGCTCCGCGGCCGCCCCCTTCACCAT
GCTAGCTGTGGCAGATGGCAACGGATCCTATGGCAGCAGCAGCTCTAGAATGAGTAATAATATCAATTTT
AATAAAAATCCGGACTCTTCTGTCTCTATATCGAAGATGGACGTGATCATCCCGTTCACACCAGACGTAC
CCTGTGACAACAATGGTCAGCGCATGTGGTGGGCTTTCCTCGCCTCATCTATGGTGACGTTCTTCGGGGG
TCTCTTCATCATCCTCCTGTGGAGGACCCTCAAGTACCTGTGGACTGTCTGCTGCCATTGCAACATCAAA
AACAAGGAGGCACAGAAGGTGAATAACCCTATTACTATTCAGGCTGATGGCACAACAAAGACTGGGAATG
AAAAAGAAGAAGCCCCAGCCAGTGAAGTGGGCTGGATGACCTCAGTCAAAGACTGGGCCGGGGTCATGAT
CTCAGCACAGACCCTCACCGGCAGAGTTTTGGTGGTGTTGGTCTTTGCACTCAGCATCGGAGCTCTGGGA
ATATACTTCATAGACTCTTCGGATCCTATAGAATCCTGTCAGAATTTCTACAAAGACTTCACGTTACAAA
TTGACATGGCATTCAACGTGTTCTTCTTACTCTACTTTGGTCTGCGCTTCATAGCAGCCAATGATAAGCT
GTGGTTCTGGCTGGAGGTCAACTCAGTGGTGGACTTCTTCACCGTGCCTCCCGTGTTTGTGTCAGTGTAC
CTGAACAGGAGTTGGCTTGGTCTGAGGTTTCTAAGAGCCTTGAGATTGATACAGTTCTCAGAAATTTTAC
AGTTTTTGAATATCTTAAAAACAAGTAATTCCATCAAGCTGGTGAACCTGTGTTCCATCTTCATAAGCAC
ATGGCTCACTGCTGCAGGATTCATTCATCTGGTGGAAAACTCAGGGGATCCATGGGAAAACTTCCAAAAC
TCTCAACCGCTCTCATATTGGGAATGTGTGTACTTATTAATGGTCACTATGTCCACGGTGGGATATGGGG
ACGTCTATGCAAGAACCACTCTTGGACGCCTTTTCATGGTCTTCTTCATTCTCGGTGGTCTGGCCATGTT
TGCCAGCTACGTCCCTGAAATCATAGAGTTAATAGGAAACCGCAAGAAATATGGTGGTTCCTATAGTGCG
GTAAATGGCAGAAAGCATATTGTGGTCTGTGGTCATATCACGCTCGAAAGTGTTTCCAACTTCCTTAAAG
ACTTCCTACACAAGGACAGGGATGATGTCAATGTAGAAATTGTTTTTCTTCATGATATTTCCCCTAATCT
TGAGCTGGAAGCCTTGTTCAAACGTCACTTCACTCAGGTGGAATTCTATCAAGGATCGGTCCTCAACCCA
CATGATCTAGCAAGAGTGAAGATTGAGTCGGCGGACGCTTGCTTGATTCTTGCAAACAAATACTGTGCAG
ACCCCGATGCTGAGGATGCCTCAAATATCATGAGAGTGATATCTATCAAGAACTACCATCCAAAGATCAG
AATAATAACACAAATGTTGCAGTACCACAACAAGGCCCATCTGCTAAACATTCCCAGCTGGAACTGGAAG
GAGGGAGATGATGCGATTTGCCTGGCCGAGTTGAAGGCAGGCTTCATAGCCCAGAGCTGCCTGGCACAGG
GCCTGTCCACCATGCTCGCCAACCTCTTCTCCATGAGGTCATACATCAAGATTGAAGAAGACACATGGCA
GAAGTATTATCTGGAAGGAGTAGCCAATGAAATGTACACTGAGTACCTGTCCAGTGCCTTTGTCGGCCTT
TCATTTCCTACAGTTTGTGAGCTGTGCTACGTGAAGCTCAAGTTGCTGTTGATCGCTATTGAGTACAAGT
CAGAGCAAAGGGAAAGCAGAAGCAGAAAGCGTATTCTGATCAACCCGGGAAATCACGTTAAAATGCAGGA
GGGGACACTGGGATTCTTTATTGCCAGTGATGCCAAAGAAGTGAAAAGAGCATTTTTCTACTGCAAAGCA
TGTCATGATGACATCACAGATCCCAAACGGATTAAAAAGTGTGGCTGCAAGAGAATGACATATTCCAAGA
TGTCCGTCTACAAGCGAATGAAACTGGCATGTTGTTTTGATTGCGGGCGTTCTGAGCGCGACTGCTCGTG
CATGTCAGGCAGTGTACATAGTAACATGGACAGCCTTCAGAGGGCCTTCCCACTTTCTTCTGTCTCTGTT
CATGATTGCTCAACCAGTTTACGTGCCTTCGAAGATGAGCATCCGTCAACACTGTCACCCAAAAAGAAGC
AGCGCAACGGAGGCATGCGAAATTCACCCAACTGCTCGCCCAAAATGATGAGGCATGATCCTCTACTCAT
TCCAGGAAATGAGCAGATTGAGAGCATGGATGCTAATGTCAAACGATACGACTCTACTGGAATGTTTCAC
TGGTGTCCATCCAAAGAAATCGAAAAGGTCATTCTGACACGCAGCGAGGCCTCAATGACGGTTTTAAGTG
GACATGTAGTAGTCTGCATATTTGGAGATGTCACGTCAGCTTTAGTGGGGCTTCGAAACTTAGTCATGCC
TTTGAGAGCAAGCAACTTCCATTACCATGAGCTAAAGCCCATTGTGTTTGTGGGCTCGTTAGATTATCTG
CGAAGAGAGTGGGAAACCCTTCACAACTTCCCCAAAGTCTTCATCTTACCTGGTACGCCATTAAGTCGAG
CTGATTTAAGGGCTGTCAACATCAACCTCTGCGACATGTGCGTTATCCTGTCAGCCAATCAGAACAATAT
CGACGATGCTTCACTGCAGGACAAGGAATGCATCTTGGCATCTCTTAACATCAAATCTATGCAGTTTGAT
GACAGCATTGGGGTCTTGCAGGCTAATTCCCAAGGTTTCACACCTCCAGGGATGGATAGGTCATCTCCTG
ATAACAGTCCCGTGCACGGCTTAGTGCGGCAGGCATCCGTCACCACCGGATCAAACATCCCCATCATAAC
TGAACTGGTGAACGACTCCAACGTTCAGTTTTTGGACCAAGACGACGATGACGACCCAGACACTGAGCTC
TACCTGACCCAGCCGTTCGCCTGTGGTACCGCCTTCGCCGTCAGCGTGTTGGACTCCCTGATGAGTGCGA
CATACTTCAATGATAATATCCTCACCCTGATCCGGACGCTGGTCACGGGAGGCGCCACGCCGGAGCTGGA
GGCCCTGTTGGCTGAGGAGAACGCTCTGAGAGGTGGCTACAGCACGCCGCAGACGCTGGCTAACAGGGAC
AGGTGTCGGGTCGCCCAGCTGGCCCTCTACGATGGGCCCTTCGCAGACTTGGGGGATGGAGGTTGCTATG
GAGACTTGTTCTGTAAAGCATTAAAAACCTACAACATGCTGTGCTTTGGAATCTATAGATTGCGAGATGC
ACATTTAGGTGCACCAAGCCAGTGCACAAAAAGATATGTCATCACAAACCCGCCTTATGAGTTTGAGATG
GTGCCCACGGACCTGATCTTCTGTCTGATGCAGTTCGACCACAACGCGGGCCAGTCCCGAGCGAGCCTGT
CCCACTCCTCCCATTCGTCCCATTCCTCCAGCAAGAAGAGCTCGTCTGTTCACTCCATCCCCGCCACCAA
CCGGCAGAACCGCAGCAGCAAAGCACGTGAAGCCCGTGACAAACAGAAAAAAGAGATGGTTTACAGATGA
AGCAGAAAACGCATACCCAAGGAACATTCAAATCAAGCCTATGAGCACTCACATGGCCAACCAAGTCAAT
CAGTACAAATCCACTAGCAGTCTGATTCCACCTATCCGAGAAGTCGAAGACGAATGCTGAAAGGGTGGGC
GCGCCGACCCAGCTTTCTTGTACAAAGTTGGCATTATAAGAAAGCATTGCTTATCAATTTGTTGCAACGA
ACAGGTCACTATCAGTCAAAATAAAATCATTATTTGCCATCCAGCTGATATCCCCTATAGTGAGTCGTAT
TACATGGTCATAGCTGTTTCCTGGCAGCTCTGGCCCGTGTCTCAAAATCTCTGATGTTACATTGCACAAG
ATAAAAATATATCATCATGAACAATAAAACTGTCTGCTTACATAAACAGTAATACAAGGGGTGTTATGAG
CCATATTCAACGGGAAACGTCGAGGCCGCGATTAAATTCCAACATGGATGCTGATTTATATGGGTATAAA
TGGGCTCGCGATAATGTCGGGCAATCAGGTGCGACAATCTATCGCTTGTATGGGAAGCCCGATGCGCCAG
AGTTGTTTCTGAAACATGGCAAAGGTAGCGTTGCCAATGATGTTACAGATGAGATGGTCAGACTAAACTG
GCTGACGGAATTTATGCCTCTTCCGACCATCAAGCATTTTATCCGTACTCCTGATGATGCATGGTTACTC
ACCACTGCGATCCCCGGAAAAACAGCATTCCAGGTATTAGAAGAATATCCTGATTCAGGTGAAAATATTG
TTGATGCGCTGGCAGTGTTCCTGCGCCGGTTGCATTCGATTCCTGTTTGTAATTGTCCTTTTAACAGCGA
TCGCGTATTTCGTCTCGCTCAGGCGCAATCACGAATGAATAACGGTTTGGTTGATGCGAGTGATTTTGAT
GACGAGCGTAATGGCTGGCCTGTTGAACAAGTCTGGAAAGAAATGCATAAACTTTTGCCATTCTCACCGG
ATTCAGTCGTCACTCATGGTGATTTCTCACTTGATAACCTTATTTTTGACGAGGGGAAATTAATAGGTTG
TATTGATGTTGGACGAGTCGGAATCGCAGACCGATACCAGGATCTTGCCATCCTATGGAACTGCCTCGGT
GAGTTTTCTCCTTCATTACAGAAACGGCTTTTTCAAAAATATGGTATTGATAATCCTGATATGAATAAAT
TGCAGTTTCATTTGATGCTCGATGAGTTTTTCTAATCAGAATTGGTTAATTGGTTGTAACACTGGCAGAG
CATTACGCTGACTTGACGGGACGGCGCAAGCTCATGACCAAAATCCCTTAACGTGAGTTACGCGTCGTTC
CACTGAGCGTCAGACCCCGTAGAAAAGATCAAAGGATCTTCTTGAGATCCTTTTTTTCTGCGCGTAATCT
GCTGCTTGCAAACAAAAAAACCACCGCTACCAGCGGTGGTTTGTTTGCCGGATCAAGAGCTACCAACTCT
TTTTCCGAAGGTAACTGGCTTCAGCAGAGCGCAGATACCAAATACTGTTCTTCTAGTGTAGCCGTAGTTA
GGCCACCACTTCAAGAACTCTGTAGCACCGCCTACATACCTCGCTCTGCTAATCCTGTTACCAGTGGCTG
CTGCCAGTGGCGATAAGTCGTGTCTTACCGGGTTGGACTCAAGACGATAGTTACCGGATAAGGCGCAGCG
GTCGGGCTGAACGGGGGGTTCGTGCACACAGCCCAGCTTGGAGCGAACGACCTACACCGAACTGAGATAC
CTACAGCGTGAGCTATGAGAAAGCGCCACGCTTCCCGAAGGGAGAAAGGCGGACAGGTATCCGGTAAGCG
GCAGGGTCGGAACAGGAGAGCGCACGAGGGAGCTTCCAGGGGGAAACGCCTGGTATCTTTATAGTCCTGT
CGGGTTTCGCCACCTCTGACTTGAGCGTCGATTTTTGTGATGCTCGTCAGGGGGGCGGAGCCTATGGAAA
AACGCCAGCAACGCGGCCTTTTTACGGTTCCTGGCCTTTTGCTGGCCTTTTGCTCACATGTTCTTTCCTG
CGTTATCCCCTGATTCTGTGGATAACCGTATTACCGCCTTTGAGTGAGCTGATACCGCTCGCCGCAGCCG
AACGACCGAGCGCAGCGAGTCAGTGAGCGAGGAAGCGGAAGAGCGCCCAATACGCAAACCGCCTCTCCCC
GCGCGTTGGCCGATTCATTAATGCAGCTGGCACGACAGGTTTCCCGACTGGA
Features (pLannotate 1.2.2; 11 found; start..end, strand, type, name):
     68..95      -  terminator     rrnB T2 terminator: transcription terminator T2 from the E. coli rrnB gene
    227..270     +  terminator     rrnB T1 terminator: Escherichia coli rrnB; transcription terminator T1 from the E. coli rrnB gene
    317..353     -  CDS            lacZα (fragment): LacZα fragment of β-galactosidase; lacZ fragment
    369..468     +  protein_bind   attL1: mutant version of attL; recombination site for the Gateway® LR reaction LR Clonase™
    537..4127    +  CDS            Kcnma1: KCMA1_RAT - Also known as Kcnma. Experimental evidence at protein level: Swiss-Prot protein existence level 1. Potassium channel activated by both membrane depolarization or increase in cytosolic Ca(2+) that mediates export of K(+). It is also activated by the concentration of cytosolic Mg(2+). Its activation dampens the excitatory events that elevate the cytosolic Ca(2+) concentration and/or depolarize the cell membrane. It therefore contributes to repolarization of the membrane potential. Plays a key role in controlling excitability in a number of systems, such as regulation of the contracti
   4111..4257    +  CDS            KCNMA1 (fragment): KCMA1_CANLF - Also known as KCNMA. Experimental evidence at transcript level: Swiss-Prot protein existence level 2. Potassium channel activated by both membrane depolarization or increase in cytosolic Ca(2+) that mediates export of K(+). It is also activated by the concentration of cytosolic Mg(2+). Its activation dampens the excitatory events that elevate the cytosolic Ca(2+) concentration and/or depolarize the cell membrane. It therefore contributes to repolarization of the membrane potential. Plays a key role in controlling excitability in a number of systems, such as regulation of the cont
   4277..4376    -  protein_bind   attL2: mutant version of attL; recombination site for the Gateway® LR reaction LR Clonase™
   4394..4412    -  promoter       T7 promoter: promoter for bacteriophage T7 RNA polymerase
   4546..5355    +  CDS            KanR: aminoglycoside phosphotransferase; aph(3')-Ia; confers resistance to kanamycin in bacteria or G418 (Geneticin®) in eukaryotes
   5502..6090    +  rep_origin     ori: high-copy-number ColE1/pMB1/pBR322/pUC origin of replication
   6273..13      +  CDS            lacI (fragment) (across the origin): lac repressor; lacI; The lac repressor binds to the lac operator to inhibit transcription in E. coli. This inhibition can be relieved by adding lactose or isopropyl-β-D-thiogalactopyranoside (IPTG).
