[The description below was written by a language model from this plasmid's Addgene catalogue record and pLannotate feature annotations shown in this document.]
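Description:
pDONR221-kcnma1a is a Gateway entry clone built on the Invitrogen pDONR221 backbone and carrying the coding sequence of zebrafish (Danio rerio) kcnma1a, also known as slo1a. This gene encodes the pore-forming alpha subunit of the large-conductance potassium channel that is activated by calcium and voltage. The plasmid is propagated in E. coli at high copy from a ColE1/pUC-type origin and is selected with kanamycin through an aminoglycoside phosphotransferase (KanR) gene. The catalogue lists a total size of 6,468 bp with a 3,918 bp insert, whereas the sequenced record behind the feature table is 6,352 nt, so the two differ slightly.

In the annotated sequence the insert lies between attL1 and attL2. These are the recombination sites created by the BP reaction, and they allow the coding sequence to be moved into any attR-containing destination vector by an LR reaction. The annotation tool labels the open reading frame by homology to rat and dog KCNMA1 proteins, which reflects conservation of the channel rather than the source species. The rrnB T1 and T2 terminators upstream of attL1 insulate the insert from read-through transcription. No eukaryotic promoter is present, so the plasmid is not itself an expression construct. A T7 promoter sits just beyond attL2 and points back toward the insert, an arrangement that could produce antisense transcripts. Short lacZα and lacI fragments are backbone remnants.

The depositor states that the sequence was amplified from pooled wild-type TAB embryos and carries a probable N416D polymorphism. That change is not expected to affect whole-mount in situ hybridization, the use mentioned in the record.
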