Addgene plasmid #164951: pDONR221-kcnma1a
Purpose: Zebrafish kcnma1a gene CDS
Depositing lab: GuangJun Zhang. Depositing organization: Purdue University. Publication: Phylogenetic and developmental analyses indicate complex functions of Calcium-Activated Potassium Channels in zebrafish embryonic development. Silic MR, Black MM, Zhang G. Dev Dyn. 2021 Mar 16. doi: 10.1002/dvdy.329. PubMed 33728688.
Backbone
  Vector backbone: pDONR221
  Backbone manufacturer: Invitrogen
  Backbone size w/o insert (bp): 2550
  Total vector size (bp): 6468
  Vector type: PCR cloning vector
Growth in bacteria
  Bacterial resistance: Kanamycin, 50 μg/mL
  Growth temperature: 37°C
  Growth strain: DH5alpha
  Copy number: High Copy
Gene/Insert
  Gene/Insert name: kcnma1a (alt names: slo1a; si:ch211-9f22.2)
  Species: D. rerio (zebrafish)
  Insert size (bp): 3918
  GenBank ID: XM_017358781.2
  Entrez Gene: kcnma1a (a.k.a. kcnm, kcnma1, s, si:ch211-39f22.2)
  Cloning method: Gateway Cloning
  Sequencing primers: 5′ M13F; 3′ M13R
Terms and licenses: Academic/Nonprofit Terms; Industry Terms: Not Available to Industry
Depositor comments: The DNA sequence was amplified from pooled wild type TAB zebrafish embryos. There is a likely polymorphism, N416D, which is not listed in the current ENSEMBL database. This is possibly due to incomplete zebrafish genome annotation, GRCz11. But this will not impact the result of whole mount in situ hybridization
How to cite: pDONR221-kcnma1a was a gift from GuangJun Zhang (Addgene plasmid # 164951 ; http://n2t.net/addgene:164951 ; RRID:Addgene_164951)
