>Addgene plasmid #164951 | pDONR221-kcnma1a | depositor partial sequence | sequence record 320430 | M13R
TCAGCATTCGTCTTCGACTTCTCGGATAGGTGGAATCAGACTGCTAGTGGATTTGTACTGATTGACTTGG
TTGGCCATGTGAGTGCTCATAGGCTTGATTTGAATGTTCCTTGGGTATGCGTTTTCTGCTTCATCTGTAA
ACCATCTCTTTTTTCTGTTTGTCACGGGCTTCACGTGCTTTGCTGCTGCGGTTCTGCCGGTTGGTGGCGG
GGATGGAGTGAACAGACGAGCTCTTCTTGCTGGAGGAATGGGACGAATGGGAGGAGTGGGACAGGCTCGC
TCGGGACTGGCCCGCGTTGTGGTCGAACTGCATCAGACAGAAGATCAGGTCCGTGGGCACCATCTCAAAC
TCATAAGGCGGGTTTGTGATGACATATCTTTTTGTGCACTGGCTTGGTGCACCTAAATGTGCATCTCGCA
ATCTATAGATTCCAAAGCACAGCATGTTGTAGGTTTTTAATGCTTTACAGAACAAGTCTCCATAGCAACC
TCCATCCCCCAAGTCTGCGAANGGCCCATCGTAGAGGGCCAGCTGGGCGACCCGACACCTGTCCCTGTTA
GCCAGCGTCTGCGGCGTGCTGTAGCCA
